>Addgene plasmid #8858 | aP2-luciferase | addgene full sequence | sequence record 220060 | Addgene NGS Result
AAGCTACCATGATAAGTAAGTAATATTAAGGTACGGGAGGTACTTGGAGCGGCCGCAATAAAATATCTTT
ATTTTCATTACATCTGTGTGTTGGTTTTTTGTGTGAATCGATAGTACTAACATACGCTCTCCATCAAAAC
AAAACGAAACAAAACAAACTAGCAAAATAGGCTGTCCCCAGTGCAAGTGCAGGTGCCAGAACATTTCTCT
ATCGATAGGTACCGAATTCCAGCAGGAATCAGGTAGCTGGAGAATCGCACAGAGCCATGCGGATTCTTGG
CAAGCCATGCGACAAAGGCAGAAATGCACATTTCACCCAGAGAGAAGGGATTGTAGTCAGCAGGAAGTCA
CCACCCAGAGAGCAAATGGAGTTCCCAGATGCCTGACATTTGCCTTCTTACTGGATCAGAGTTCACTAGT
GGAAGTGTCACAGCCCAAACACTCCCCCAAAGGCTCAGCCCTTCCTTGCCTTGTAACAATCAAGCCGCTC
CTGGATGAACTGCTCCGCCCTCTGTCTCTTTGGCAGGGTTGGAGCCCACTGTGGCCTGAGCGACTTCTAT
GGCTCCCTTTCTGTGATTTTCATGGTTTCTGAGCTCTTTTCCCCCGCTTTATGATTTTCTCTTTTTGTCT
CTCTCTTGCTAAACCTCCTTCGTATATGCCCTCTCAGGTTTCATTTCTGAATCATCTACTGTGAACTATT
CCCATTGTTTGCCAGAAGCCCCCTGGTTCTTCCTTCTAGACTCGAGATCTGCGATCTGCATCTCAATTAG
TCAGCAACCATAGTCCCGCCCCTAACTCCGCCCATCCCGCCCCTAACTCCGCCCAGTTCCGCCCATTCTC
CGCCCCATCGCTGACTAATTTTTTTTATTTATGCAGAGGCCGAGGCCGCCTCGGCCTCTGAGCTATTCCA
GAAGTAGTGAGGAGGCTTTTTTGGAGGCCTAGGCTTTTGCAAAAAGCTTGGCATTCCGGTACTGTTGGTA
AAGCCACCATGGAAGACGCCAAAAACATAAAGAAAGGCCCGGCGCCATTCTATCCGCTGGAAGATGGAAC
CGCTGGAGAGCAACTGCATAAGGCTATGAAGAGATACGCCCTGGTTCCTGGAACAATTGCTTTTACAGAT
GCACATATCGAGGTGGACATCACTTACGCTGAGTACTTCGAAATGTCCGTTCGGTTGGCAGAAGCTATGA
AACGATATGGGCTGAATACAAATCACAGAATCGTCGTATGCAGTGAAAACTCTCTTCAATTCTTTATGCC
GGTGTTGGGCGCGTTATTTATCGGAGTTGCAGTTGCGCCCGCGAACGACATTTATAATGAACGTGAATTG
CTCAACAGTATGGGCATTTCGCAGCCTACCGTGGTGTTCGTTTCCAAAAAGGGGTTGCAAAAAATTTTGA
ACGTGCAAAAAAAGCTCCCAATCATCCAAAAAATTATTATCATGGATTCTAAAACGGATTACCAGGGATT
TCAGTCGATGTACACGTTCGTCACATCTCATCTACCTCCCGGTTTTAATGAATACGATTTTGTGCCAGAG
TCCTTCGATAGGGACAAGACAATTGCACTGATCATGAACTCCTCTGGATCTACTGGTCTGCCTAAAGGTG
TCGCTCTGCCTCATAGAACTGCCTGCGTGAGATTCTCGCATGCCAGAGATCCTATTTTTGGCAATCAAAT
CATTCCGGATACTGCGATTTTAAGTGTTGTTCCATTCCATCACGGTTTTGGAATGTTTACTACACTCGGA
TATTTGATATGTGGATTTCGAGTCGTCTTAATGTATAGATTTGAAGAAGAGCTGTTTCTGAGGAGCCTTC
AGGATTACAAGATTCAAAGTGCGCTGCTGGTGCCAACCCTATTCTCCTTCTTCGCCAAAAGCACTCTGAT
TGACAAATACGATTTATCTAATTTACACGAAATTGCTTCTGGTGGCGCTCCCCTCTCTAAGGAAGTCGGG
GAAGCGGTTGCCAAGAGGTTCCATCTGCCAGGTATCAGGCAAGGATATGGGCTCACTGAGACTACATCAG
CTATTCTGATTACACCCGAGGGGGATGATAAACCGGGCGCGGTCGGTAAAGTTGTTCCATTTTTTGAAGC
GAAGGTTGTGGATCTGGATACCGGGAAAACGCTGGGCGTTAATCAAAGAGGCGAACTGTGTGTGAGAGGT
CCTATGATTATGTCCGGTTATGTAAACAATCCGGAAGCGACCAACGCCTTGATTGACAAGGATGGATGGC
TACATTCTGGAGACATAGCTTACTGGGACGAAGACGAACACTTCTTCATCGTTGACCGCCTGAAGTCTCT
GATTAAGTACAAAGGCTATCAGGTGGCTCCCGCTGAATTGGAATCCATCTTGCTCCAACACCCCAACATC
TTCGACGCAGGTGTCGCAGGTCTTCCCGACGATGACGCCGGTGAACTTCCCGCCGCCGTTGTTGTTTTGG
AGCACGGAAAGACGATGACGGAAAAAGAGATCGTGGATTACGTCGCCAGTCAAGTAACAACCGCGAAAAA
GTTGCGCGGAGGAGTTGTGTTTGTGGACGAAGTACCGAAAGGTCTTACCGGAAAACTCGACGCAAGAAAA
ATCAGAGAGATCCTCATAAAGGCCAAGAAGGGCGGAAAGATCGCCGTGTAATTCTAGAGTCGGGGCGGCC
GGCCGCTTCGAGCAGACATGATAAGATACATTGATGAGTTTGGACAAACCACAACTAGAATGCAGTGAAA
AAAATGCTTTATTTGTGAAATTTGTGATGCTATTGCTTTATTTGTAACCATTATAAGCTGCAATAAACAA
GTTAACAACAACAATTGCATTCATTTTATGTTTCAGGTTCAGGGGGAGGTGTGGGAGGTTTTTTAAAGCA
AGTAAAACCTCTACAAATGTGGTAAAATCGATAAGGATCCGTCGACCGATGCCCTTGAGAGCCTTCAACC
CAGTCAGCTCCTTCCGGTGGGCGCGGGGCATGACTATCGTCGCCGCACTTATGACTGTCTTCTTTATCAT
GCAACTCGTAGGACAGGTGCCGGCAGCGCTCTTCCGCTTCCTCGCTCACTGACTCGCTGCGCTCGGTCGT
TCGGCTGCGGCGAGCGGTATCAGCTCACTCAAAGGCGGTAATACGGTTATCCACAGAATCAGGGGATAAC
GCAGGAAAGAACATGTGAGCAAAAGGCCAGCAAAAGGCCAGGAACCGTAAAAAGGCCGCGTTGCTGGCGT
TTTTCCATAGGCTCCGCCCCCCTGACGAGCATCACAAAAATCGACGCTCAAGTCAGAGGTGGCGAAACCC
GACAGGACTATAAAGATACCAGGCGTTTCCCCCTGGAAGCTCCCTCGTGCGCTCTCCTGTTCCGACCCTG
CCGCTTACCGGATACCTGTCCGCCTTTCTCCCTTCGGGAAGCGTGGCGCTTTCTCATAGCTCACGCTGTA
GGTATCTCAGTTCGGTGTAGGTCGTTCGCTCCAAGCTGGGCTGTGTGCACGAACCCCCCGTTCAGCCCGA
CCGCTGCGCCTTATCCGGTAACTATCGTCTTGAGTCCAACCCGGTAAGACACGACTTATCGCCACTGGCA
GCAGCCACTGGTAACAGGATTAGCAGAGCGAGGTATGTAGGCGGTGCTACAGAGTTCTTGAAGTGGTGGC
CTAACTACGGCTACACTAGAAGAACAGTATTTGGTATCTGCGCTCTGCTGAAGCCAGTTACCTTCGGAAA
AAGAGTTGGTAGCTCTTGATCCGGCAAACAAACCACCGCTGGTAGCGGTGGTTTTTTTGTTTGCAAGCAG
CAGATTACGCGCAGAAAAAAAGGATCTCAAGAAGATCCTTTGATCTTTTCTACGGGGTCTGACGCTCAGT
GGAACGAAAACTCACGTTAAGGGATTTTGGTCATGAGATTATCAAAAAGGATCTTCACCTAGATCCTTTT
AAATTAAAAATGAAGTTTTAAATCAATCTAAAGTATATATGAGTAAACTTGGTCTGACAGTTACCAATGC
TTAATCAGTGAGGCACCTATCTCAGCGATCTGTCTATTTCGTTCATCCATAGTTGCCTGACTCCCCGTCG
TGTAGATAACTACGATACGGGAGGGCTTACCATCTGGCCCCAGTGCTGCAATGATACCGCGAGACCCACG
CTCACCGGCTCCAGATTTATCAGCAATAAACCAGCCAGCCGGAAGGGCCGAGCGCAGAAGTGGTCCTGCA
ACTTTATCCGCCTCCATCCAGTCTATTAATTGTTGCCGGGAAGCTAGAGTAAGTAGTTCGCCAGTTAATA
GTTTGCGCAACGTTGTTGCCATTGCTACAGGCATCGTGGTGTCACGCTCGTCGTTTGGTATGGCTTCATT
CAGCTCCGGTTCCCAACGATCAAGGCGAGTTACATGATCCCCCATGTTGTGCAAAAAAGCGGTTAGCTCC
TTCGGTCCTCCGATCGTTGTCAGAAGTAAGTTGGCCGCAGTGTTATCACTCATGGTTATGGCAGCACTGC
ATAATTCTCTTACTGTCATGCCATCCGTAAGATGCTTTTCTGTGACTGGTGAGTACTCAACCAAGTCATT
CTGAGAATAGTGTATGCGGCGACCGAGTTGCTCTTGCCCGGCGTCAATACGGGATAATACCGCGCCACAT
AGCAGAACTTTAAAAGTGCTCATCATTGGAAAACGTTCTTCGGGGCGAAAACTCTCAAGGATCTTACCGC
TGTTGAGATCCAGTTCGATGTAACCCACTCGTGCACCCAACTGATCTTCAGCATCTTTTACTTTCACCAG
CGTTTCTGGGTGAGCAAAAACAGGAAGGCAAAATGCCGCAAAAAAGGGAATAAGGGCGACACGGAAATGT
TGAATACTCATACTCTTCCTTTTTCAATATTATTGAAGCATTTATCAGGGTTATTGTCTCATGAGCGGAT
ACATATTTGAATGTATTTAGAAAAATAAACAAATAGGGGTTCCGCGCACATTTCCCCGAAAAGTGCCACC
TG
[124 nt withheld, positions 4973-5096]
C
[91 nt withheld, positions 5098-5188]
A
[49 nt withheld, positions 5190-5238]
CCTTTGACGTTGGAGTCCACGTTCTTT
[37 nt withheld, positions 5266-5302]
ACCCTATCTCGGTCTATTCTTTTGATTTATAAGGGATTTTGCCGATTTCGGCCTATTGGTTAAAAAATGA
GCTGATTTAACAAAAATTTAACGCGAATTTTAACAAAATATTAACGCTTACAATTTGCCATTCGCCATTC
AGGCTGCGCAACTGTTGGGAAGGGCGATCGGTGCGGGCCTCTTCGCTATTACGCCAGCCC
Features (pLannotate 1.2.2; 12 found; start..end, strand, type, name):
     57..105     +  polyA_signal   poly(A) signal: synthetic polyadenylation signal
    119..210     +  misc_feature   pause site: RNA polymerase II transcriptional pause signal from the human α2 globin gene
    757..953     +  promoter       SV40 promoter: SV40 early promoter
    989..2641    +  CDS            luciferase: firefly luciferase; luc+; enhanced luc+ version of the luciferase gene
   2682..2803    -  polyA_signal   SV40 poly(A) signal: SV40 polyadenylation signal
   2826..2894    -  CDS            large T antigen (fragment): large T antigen from SV40 (simian virus 40)
   2910..3042    +  CDS            TcR (fragment): tetracycline efflux protein; tet; confers resistance to tetracycline
   3222..3810    -  rep_origin     ori: high-copy-number ColE1/pMB1/pBR322/pUC origin of replication
   3981..4841    -  CDS            AmpR: β-lactamase; bla; confers resistance to ampicillin, carbenicillin, and related antibiotics
   4842..4946    -  promoter       AmpR promoter: bla
   4973..5401    +  rep_origin     f1 ori (sequence partly withheld): f1 bacteriophage origin of replication; arrow indicates direction of (+) strand synthesis
   5433..5500    -  CDS            lacZα (fragment): LacZα fragment of β-galactosidase; lacZ fragment
