[The description below was written by a language model from this plasmid's Addgene catalogue record and pLannotate feature annotations shown in this document.]
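Description:
aP2-luciferase is a mammalian firefly luciferase reporter plasmid in which a roughly 520 bp enhancer fragment from the mouse aP2 gene (Fabp4, encoding the adipocyte fatty acid-binding protein) is placed upstream of a reporter cassette. The catalogue lists the backbone as pGL3-promoter, and the insert sits between retained KpnI and XhoI sites. The depositor comment instead mentions pGL2 as the recipient vector. The sequenced record of about 5.5 kb, with its luc+ coding sequence and SV40 early promoter, fits the pGL3-promoter description, and its length matches the stated backbone plus insert. The fragment was transferred from an earlier aP2-CAT reporter, and the depositor notes that it contains a DR-1 type element, the class of direct-repeat site bound by nuclear receptor heterodimers.

In the annotated sequence, a synthetic poly(A) signal and a transcriptional pause site from the human α2 globin gene lie upstream of the cloning region, where they limit read-through transcription from the backbone. The unannotated gap that follows is where the aP2 fragment would lie, just ahead of the SV40 early promoter. That minimal promoter drives luc+, which is terminated by the SV40 late-region poly(A) signal. Luciferase output therefore reflects the ability of the aP2 enhancer to boost a heterologous promoter, although the catalogue labels the insert "enhancer / promoter". Propagation in E. coli relies on a high-copy ColE1/pUC-type origin and ampicillin resistance, and an f1 origin allows single-stranded DNA production. The short TcR, lacZα and large T antigen fragments are backbone remnants with no function. The plasmid is suited to transient transfection assays of adipocyte-specific enhancer activity and of the factors that regulate adipogenic gene expression.
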