Addgene plasmid #8858: aP2-luciferase
Depositing lab: Bruce Spiegelman. Depositing organization: Dana-Farber Cancer Institute. Publication: Analysis of a tissue-specific enhancer: ARF6 regulates adipogenic gene expression. Graves RA, Tontonoz P, Spiegelman BM. Mol Cell Biol. 1992 Mar . 12(3):1202-8. PubMed 1545801.
Backbone
  Vector backbone: pGL3-promoter
  Backbone manufacturer: Promega
  Backbone size w/o insert (bp): 5010
  Vector type: Mammalian Expression, Luciferase
Growth in bacteria
  Bacterial resistance: Ampicillin, 100 μg/mL
  Growth temperature: 37°C
  Growth strain: DH5alpha
  Copy number: High Copy
Gene/Insert
  Gene/Insert name: aP2 enhancer / promoter (alt name: aP2)
  Species: M. musculus (mouse)
  Insert size (bp): 520
  GenBank ID: M84651
  Entrez Gene: Fabp4 (a.k.a. 422/aP2, AFABP, ALBP, ALBP/Ap2, Ap2, Lbpl, P15)
  Tag / fusion protein: luciferase reporter (C terminal on backbone)
  Cloning method: Restriction Enzyme; 5′ cloning site KpnI (not destroyed); 3′ cloning site XhoI (not destroyed)
  Sequencing primers: 5′ LucNrev
Terms and licenses: Academic/Nonprofit Terms; Industry Terms: Not Available to Industry
Depositor comments: Plasmid created by James Rhee by cloning 520bp of the aP2 enhancer from aP2-CAT into the pGL2 luciferase reporter. This is the abbreviated insert sequence: ggtaccGAATTCCAGCAGGAATCA.......GGATCAGAGTTCA (DR-1)......TTCTTCCTTCTAGActcgag
How to cite: aP2-luciferase was a gift from Bruce Spiegelman (Addgene plasmid # 8858 ; http://n2t.net/addgene:8858 ; RRID:Addgene_8858)
