>Addgene plasmid #8858 | aP2-luciferase | addgene partial sequence | sequence record 17422 | LucNRev 5'-CCTTATGCAGTTGCTCTCC-3'
GCCTTTCTTTATGTTTTTGGCGTCTTCCATGGTGGCTTTACCAACAGTACCGGAATGCCAAGCTTTTTGC
AAAAGCCTAGGCCTCCAAAAAAGCCTCCTCACTACTTCTGGAATAGCTCAGAGGCCGAGGCGGCCTCGGC
CTCTGCATAAATAAAAAAAATTAGTCAGCGATGGGGCGGAGAATGGGCGGAACTGGGCGGAGTTAGGGGC
GGGATGGGCGGAGTTAGGGGCGGGACTATGGTTGCTGACTAATTGAGATGCAGATCGCAGATCTCGAGTC
TAGAAGGAAGAACCAGGGGGCTTCTGGCAAACAATGGGAATAGTTCACAGTAGATGATTCAGAAATGAAA
CCTGAGAGGGCATATACGAAGGAGGTTTAGCAAGAGAGAGACAAAAAGAGAAAATCATAAAGCGGGGGAA
AAGAGCTCAGAAACCATGAAAATCACAGAAAGGGAGCCATAGAAGTCGCTCAGGCCACAGTGGGCTCCAA
CCCTGCCAAAGAGACAGAGGGCGGAGCAGTTCATCCAGGAGCGGCTTGATTGTTACAAGGCAAGGAAGGG
CTGAGCCTTTGGGGGAGTGTTTGGGCTGTGACACTTCCACTAGTGAACTCTGATCCAGTAAGAAGGCAAA
TGTCAGGCATCTGGGAACTCCATTTGCTCTCTGGGTGGTGACTTCCTGCTGACTACAATCCCTTCTCTCT
GGGTGAAATGTGCATTTCTGCCT
